>Addgene plasmid #110347 | pBABE.puro/TO/Flag/HuR.S221D | addgene full sequence | sequence record 218849 | Addgene NGS Result
CTGAATATGGGCCAAACAGGATATCTGTGGTAAGCAGTTCCTGCCCCGGCTCAGGGCCAAGAACAGATGG
AACAGCTGAATATGGGCCAAACAGGATATCTGTGGTAAGCAGTTCCTGCCCCGGCTCAGGGCCAAGAACA
GATGGTCCCCAGATGCGGTCCAGCCCTCAGCAGTTTCTAGAGAACCATCAGATGTTTCCAGGGTGCCCCA
AGGACCTGAAATGACCCTGTGCCTTATTTGAACTAACCAATCAGTTCGCTTCTCGCTTCTGTTCGCGCGC
TTCTGCTCCCCGAGCTCAATAAAAGAGCCCACAACCCCTCACTCGGGGCGCCAGTCCTCCGATTGACTGA
GTCGCCCGGGTACCCGTGTATCCAATAAACCCTCTTGCAGTTGCATCCGACTTGTGGTCTCGCTGTTCCT
TGGGAGGGTCTCCTCTGAGTGATTGACTACCCGTCAGCGGGGGTCTTTCATTTGGGGGCTCGTCCGGGAT
CGGGAGACCCCTGCCCAGGGACCACCGACCCACCACCGGGAGGCAAGCTGGCCAGCAACTTATCTGTGTC
TGTCCGATTGTCTAGTGTCTATGACTGATTTTATGCGCCTGCGTCGGTACTAGTTAGCTAACTAGCTCTG
TATCTGGCGGACCCGTGGTGGAACTGACGAGTTCTGAACACCCGGCCGCAACCCTGGGAGACGTCCCAGG
GACTTTGGGGGCCGTTTTTGTGGCCCGACCTGAGGAAGGGAGTCGATGTGGAATCCGACCCCGTCAGGAT
ATGTGGTTCTGGTAGGAGACGAGAACCTAAAACAGTTCCCGCCTCCGTCTGAATTTTTGCTTTCGGTTTG
GAACCGAAGCCGCGCGTCTTGTCTGCTGCAGCGCTGCAGCATCGTTCTGTGTTGTCTCTGTCTGACTGTG
TTTCTGTATTTGTCTGAAAATTAGGGCCAGACTGTTACCACTCCCTTAAGTTTGACCTTAGGTCACTGGA
AAGATGTCGAGCGGATCGCTCACAACCAGTCGGTAGATGTCAAGAAGAGACGTTGGGTTACCTTCTGCTC
TGCAGAATGGCCAACCTTTAACGTCGGATGGCCGCGAGACGGCACCTTTAACCGAGACCTCATCACCCAG
GTTAAGATCAAGGTCTTTTCACCTGGCCCGCATGGACACCCAGACCAGGTCCCCTACATCGTGACCTGGG
AAGCCTTGGCTTTTGACCCCCCTCCCTGGGTCAAGCCCTTTGTACACCCTAAGCCTCCGCCTCCTCTTCC
TCCATCCGCCCCGTCTCTCCCCCTTGAACCTCCTCGTTCGACCCCGCCTCGATCCTCCCTTTATCCAGCC
CTCACTCCTTCTCTAGGCGCCGGCCGGATCTCCCTATCAGTGATAGAGATCGTCGACGAGCTCGTTTAGT
GAACCGTCAGATCGCCTGGAGACGCCATCCACGCTGTTTTGACCTCCATAGAAGACACCGGGACCGATCC
AGCCTCCGGACTCTAGCGTTTAAACTTAAGCTGCCACCATGGACTACAAGGACGACGATGACAAGAAGCT
TGGTACCATGTCTAATGGTTATGAAGACCACATGGCCGAAGACTGCAGGGGTGACATCGGGAGAACGAAT
TTGATCGTCAACTACCTCCCTCAGAACATGACCCAGGATGAGTTACGAAGCCTGTTCAGCAGCATTGGTG
AAGTTGAATCTGCAAAACTTATTCGGGATAAAGTAGCAGGACACAGCTTGGGCTATGGCTTTGTGAACTA
CGTGACCGCGAAGGATGCAGAGAGAGCGATCAACACGCTGAACGGCTTGAGGCTCCAGTCAAAAACCATT
AAGGTGTCGTATGCTCGCCCGAGCTCAGAGGTGATCAAAGACGCCAACTTGTACATCAGCGGGCTCCCGC
GGACCATGACCCAGAAGGACGTAGAAGACATGTTCTCTCGGTTTGGGCGGATCATCAACTCGCGGGTCCT
CGTGGATCAGACTACAGGTTTGTCCAGAGGGGTTGCGTTTATCCGGTTTGACAAACGGTCGGAGGCAGAA
GAGGCAATTACCAGTTTCAATGGTCATAAACCCCCAGGTTCCTCTGAGCCCATCACAGTGAAGTTTGCAG
CCAACCCCAACCAGAACAAAAACGTGGCACTCCTCTCGCAGCTGTACCACTCGCCAGCGCGACGGTTCGG
AGGCCCCGTTCACCACCAGGCGCAGAGATTCAGGTTCGACCCCATGGGCGTCGATCACATGAGCGGGCTC
TCTGGCGTCAACGTGTCAGGAAACGCCTCCTCCGGCTGGTGCATTTTCATCTACAACCTGGGGCAGGATG
CCGACGAGGGGATCCTCTGGCAGATGTTTGGGCCGTTTGGTGCCGTCACCAATGTGAAAGTGATCCGCGA
CTTCAACACCAACAAGTGCAAAGGGTTTGGCTTTGTGACCATGACAAACTATGAAGAAGCCGCGATGGCC
ATAGCCAGCCTGAACGGCTACCGCCTGGGGGACAAAATCTTACAGGTTTCCTTCAAAACCAACAAGTCCC
ACAAATAACTCGACCCTGTGGAATGTGTGTCAGTTAGGGTGTGGAAAGTCCCCAGGCTCCCCAGCAGGCA
GAAGTATGCAAAGCATGCATCTCAATTAGTCAGCAACCAGGTGTGGAAAGTCCCCAGGCTCCCCAGCAGG
CAGAAGTATGCAAAGCATGCATCTCAATTAGTCAGCAACCATAGTCCCGCCCCTAACTCCGCCCATCCCG
CCCCTAACTCCGCCCAGTTCCGCCCATTCTCCGCCCCATGGCTGACTAATTTTTTTTATTTATGCAGAGG
CCGAGGCCGCCTCGGCCTCTGAGCTATTCCAGAAGTAGTGAGGAGGCTTTTTTGGAGGCCTAGGCTTTTG
CAAAAAGCTTACCATGACCGAGTACAAGCCCACGGTGCGCCTCGCCACCCGCGACGACGTCCCCAGGGCC
GTACGCACCCTCGCCGCCGCGTTCGCCGACTACCCCGCCACGCGCCACACCGTCGATCCGGACCGCCACA
TCGAGCGGGTCACCGAGCTGCAAGAACTCTTCCTCACGCGCGTCGGGCTCGACATCGGCAAGGTGTGGGT
CGCGGACGACGGCGCCGCGGTGGCGGTCTGGACCACGCCGGAGAGCGTCGAAGCGGGGGCGGTGTTCGCC
GAGATCGGCCCGCGCATGGCCGAGTTGAGCGGTTCCCGGCTGGCCGCGCAGCAACAGATGGAAGGCCTCC
TGGCGCCGCACCGGCCCAAGGAGCCCGCGTGGTTCCTGGCCACCGTCGGCGTCTCGCCCGACCACCAGGG
CAAGGGTCTGGGCAGCGCCGTCGTGCTCCCCGGAGTGGAGGCGGCCGAGCGCGCCGGGGTGCCCGCCTTC
CTGGAGACCTCCGCGCCCCGCAACCTCCCCTTCTACGAGCGGCTCGGCTTCACCGTCACCGCCGACGTCG
AGGTGCCCGAAGGACCGCGCACCTGGTGCATGACCCGCAAGCCCGGTGCCTGACGCCCGCCCCACGACCC
GCAGCGCCCGACCGAAAGGAGCGCACGACCCCATGCATCGATAAAATAAAAGATTTTATTTAGTCTCCAG
AAAAAGGGGGGAATGAAAGACCCCACCTGTAGGTTTGGCAAGCTAGCTTAAGTAACGCCATTTTGCAAGG
CATGGAAAAATACATAACTGAGAATAGAGAAGTTCAGATCAAGGTCAGGAACAGATGGAACAGCTGAATA
TGGGCCAAACAGGATATCTGTGGTAAGCAGTTCCTGCCCCGGCTCAGGGCCAAGAACAGATGGAACAGCT
GAATATGGGCCAAACAGGATATCTGTGGTAAGCAGTTCCTGCCCCGGCTCAGGGCCAAGAACAGATGGTC
CCCAGATGCGGTCCAGCCCTCAGCAGTTTCTAGAGAACCATCAGATGTTTCCAGGGTGCCCCAAGGACCT
GAAATGACCCTGTGCCTTATTTGAACTAACCAATCAGTTCGCTTCTCGCTTCTGTTCGCGCGCTTCTGCT
CCCCGAGCTCAATAAAAGAGCCCACAACCCCTCACTCGGGGCGCCAGTCCTCCGATTGACTGAGTCGCCC
GGGTACCCGTGTATCCAATAAACCCTCTTGCAGTTGCATCCGACTTGTGGTCTCGCTGTTCCTTGGGAGG
GTCTCCTCTGAGTGATTGACTACCCGTCAGCGGGGGTCTTTCACATGCAGCATGTATCAAAATTAATTTG
GTTTTTTTTCTTAAGTATTTACATTAAATGGCCATAGTTGCATTAATGAATCGGCCAACGCGCGGGGAGA
GGCGGTTTGCGTATTGGGCGCTCTTCCGCTTCCTCGCTCACTGACTCGCTGCGCTCGGTCGTTCGGCTGC
GGCGAGCGGTATCAGCTCACTCAAAGGCGGTAATACGGTTATCCACAGAATCAGGGGATAACGCAGGAAA
GAACATGTGAGCAAAAGGCCAGCAAAAGGCCAGGAACCGTAAAAAGGCCGCGTTGCTGGCGTTTTTCCAT
AGGCTCCGCCCCCCTGACGAGCATCACAAAAATCGACGCTCAAGTCAGAGGTGGCGAAACCCGACAGGAC
TATAAAGATACCAGGCGTTTCCCCCTGGAAGCTCCCTCGTGCGCTCTCCTGTTCCGACCCTGCCGCTTAC
CGGATACCTGTCCGCCTTTCTCCCTTCGGGAAGCGTGGCGCTTTCTCATAGCTCACGCTGTAGGTATCTC
AGTTCGGTGTAGGTCGTTCGCTCCAAGCTGGGCTGTGTGCACGAACCCCCCGTTCAGCCCGACCGCTGCG
CCTTATCCGGTAACTATCGTCTTGAGTCCAACCCGGTAAGACACGACTTATCGCCACTGGCAGCAGCCAC
TGGTAACAGGATTAGCAGAGCGAGGTATGTAGGCGGTGCTACAGAGTTCTTGAAGTGGTGGCCTAACTAC
GGCTACACTAGAAGAACAGTATTTGGTATCTGCGCTCTGCTGAAGCCAGTTACCTTCGGAAAAAGAGTTG
GTAGCTCTTGATCCGGCAAACAAACCACCGCTGGTAGCGGTGGTTTTTTTGTTTGCAAGCAGCAGATTAC
GCGCAGAAAAAAAGGATCTCAAGAAGATCCTTTGATCTTTTCTACGGGGTCTGACGCTCAGTGGAACGAA
AACTCACGTTAAGGGATTTTGGTCATGAGATTATCAAAAAGGATCTTCACCTAGATCCTTTTGCGGCCGC
AAATCAATCTAAAGTATATATGAGTAAACTTGGTCTGACAGTTACCAATGCTTAATCAGTGAGGCACCTA
TCTCAGCGATCTGTCTATTTCGTTCATCCATAGTTGCCTGACTCCCCGTCGTGTAGATAACTACGATACG
GGAGGGCTTACCATCTGGCCCCAGTGCTGCAATGATACCGCGAGACCCACGCTCACCGGCTCCAGATTTA
TCAGCAATAAACCAGCCAGCCGGAAGGGCCGAGCGCAGAAGTGGTCCTGCAACTTTATCCGCCTCCATCC
AGTCTATTAATTGTTGCCGGGAAGCTAGAGTAAGTAGTTCGCCAGTTAATAGTTTGCGCAACGTTGTTGC
CATTGCTACAGGCATCGTGGTGTCACGCTCGTCGTTTGGTATGGCTTCATTCAGCTCCGGTTCCCAACGA
TCAAGGCGAGTTACATGATCCCCCATGTTGTGCAAAAAAGCGGTTAGCTCCTTCGGTCCTCCGATCGTTG
TCAGAAGTAAGTTGGCCGCAGTGTTATCACTCATGGTTATGGCAGCACTGCATAATTCTCTTACTGTCAT
GCCATCCGTAAGATGCTTTTCTGTGACTGGTGAGTACTCAACCAAGTCATTCTGAGAATAGTGTATGCGG
CGACCGAGTTGCTCTTGCCCGGCGTCAATACGGGATAATACCGCGCCACATAGCAGAACTTTAAAAGTGC
TCATCATTGGAAAACGTTCTTCGGGGCGAAAACTCTCAAGGATCTTACCGCTGTTGAGATCCAGTTCGAT
GTAACCCACTCGTGCACCCAACTGATCTTCAGCATCTTTTACTTTCACCAGCGTTTCTGGGTGAGCAAAA
ACAGGAAGGCAAAATGCCGCAAAAAAGGGAATAAGGGCGACACGGAAATGTTGAATACTCATACTCTTCC
TTTTTCAATATTATTGAAGCATTTATCAGGGTTATTGTCTCATGAGCGGATACATATTTGAATGTATTTA
GAAAAATAAACAAATAGGGGTTCCGCGCACATTTCCCCGAAAAGTGCCACCTGCAGC
Features (pLannotate 1.2.2; 15 found; start..end, strand, type, name):
      1..470     +  LTR            LTR: long terminal repeat from Moloney murine leukemia virus
    594..868     +  misc_feature   MESV Ψ (fragment): packaging signal of murine embryonic stem cell virus
    935..1351    +  CDS            gag (truncated): truncated Moloney murine leukemia virus (MMLV) gag gene lacking the start codon
   1361..1380    +  promoter       PLtetO-1 promoter (fragment): modified phage lambda PL promoter with tet operator sites (Lutz and Bujard, 1997)
   1388..1421    +  promoter       TRE3GV promoter (fragment): 3rd-generation Tet-responsive promoter that can be activated by binding of Tet-On® 3G, optimized for retroviral and lentiviral vectors
   1515..1535    +  CDS            FLAG (fragment): FLAG® epitope tag, followed by an enterokinase cleavage site
   1548..2525    +  CDS            ELAVL1: ELAV1_HUMAN - Also known as HUR. Experimental evidence at protein level: Swiss-Prot protein existence level 1. RNA-binding protein that binds to the 3'-UTR region of mRNAs and increases their stability (PubMed:14517288, PubMed:18285462, PubMed:31358969). Involved in embryonic stem cells (ESCs) differentiation: preferentially binds mRNAs that are not methylated by N6-methyladenosine (m6A), stabilizing them, promoting ESCs differentiation (By similarity). Binds to poly-U elements and AU-rich elements (AREs) in the 3'-UTR of target mRNAs (PubMed:8626503, PubMed:17632515, PubMed:18285462, PubMed:2
   2545..2874    +  promoter       SV40 promoter: SV40 enhancer and early promoter
   2884..3483    +  CDS            PuroR: puromycin N-acetyltransferase; pac from Streptomyces alboniger; confers resistance to puromycin
   3582..3703    +  LTR            3' LTR (ΔU3) (fragment): self-inactivating 3' long terminal repeat (LTR) from Moloney murine leukemia virus
   3704..4173    +  LTR            LTR: long terminal repeat from Moloney murine leukemia virus
   4239..4291    -  CDS            lacI (fragment): lac repressor; lacI; The lac repressor binds to the lac operator to inhibit transcription in E. coli. This inhibition can be relieved by adding lactose or isopropyl-β-D-thiogalactopyranoside (IPTG).
   4474..5062    -  rep_origin     ori: high-copy-number ColE1/pMB1/pBR322/pUC origin of replication
   5222..6082    -  CDS            AmpR: β-lactamase; bla; confers resistance to ampicillin, carbenicillin, and related antibiotics
   6083..6187    -  promoter       AmpR promoter: bla
