[The description below was written by a language model from this plasmid's Addgene catalogue record and pLannotate feature annotations shown in this document.]
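Description:
pBABE.puro/TO/Flag/HuR.S221D is a Moloney murine leukemia virus-based retroviral vector built on the pBABE-puro backbone for stable, doxycycline-regulated expression of a mutant human HuR (ELAVL1) in mammalian cells. It is propagated in E. coli as a high-copy plasmid through a ColE1/pUC-type origin with ampicillin resistance (AmpR under its own bla promoter). The proviral region is flanked by MMLV long terminal repeats and carries a Ψ packaging signal plus a truncated gag segment lacking its start codon, which together allow the transcript to be packaged into virions when gag/pol and an envelope such as VSV-G are supplied from separate helper plasmids, as the depositor notes suggest.

The payload was transferred as a fragment from a pcDNA5/FRT/TO-derived construct and consists of a single tet operator (TO) element, an N-terminal FLAG tag and the roughly 1 kb ELAVL1 coding sequence. The feature table detects only short tet-operator-like matches upstream of the tag rather than a complete Tet-responsive promoter. The catalogue lists the promoter simply as "gag", so the record does not clearly define which element drives transcription; the 5′ LTR is the likely source. In TO-type systems, a Tet repressor supplied by the host cell blocks expression until doxycycline relieves it. The insert carries S221D, a serine-to-aspartate substitution of the kind commonly used to mimic phosphorylation, along with a recorded P237S change. Downstream, an SV40 early promoter drives puromycin N-acetyltransferase for selection of transduced cells. The sequenced record is slightly shorter than the stated total size. The construct suits studies of how the residue 221 state affects the function of this mRNA-stabilising, AU-rich-element-binding protein.
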