Addgene plasmid #110347: pBABE.puro/TO/Flag/HuR.S221D
Purpose: Doxycycline inducible mammalian retroviral expression of HuR (S221D) with FLAG tag
Depositing lab: Sandra Martha Gomes Dias. Depositing organization: Centro Nacional de Pesquisa em Energia e Materiais (CNPEM).
Backbone
  Vector backbone: pBABE-puro
  Backbone manufacturer: Plasmid #1764
  Backbone size w/o insert (bp): 5177
  Total vector size (bp): 6308
  Modifications to backbone: Sequence obtained from pcDNA5/FRT/TO/Flag-HuR.S221D (Addgene #110369) using BglII-XhoI enzymes, containing 1xTO/Flag
  Vector type: Mammalian Expression, Retroviral
  Selectable markers: Puromycin
Growth in bacteria
  Bacterial resistance: Ampicillin, 100 μg/mL
  Growth temperature: 37°C
  Growth strain: NEB Stable
  Copy number: High Copy
Gene/Insert
  Gene/Insert name: ELAV like RNA binding protein 1 (alt names: ELAVL1; HuR)
  Species: H. sapiens (human)
  Insert size (bp): 981
  Mutation: S221D, P237S
  GenBank ID: 1994 NM_001419
  Entrez Gene: ELAVL1 (a.k.a. ELAV1, HUR, Hua, MelG)
  Promoter: gag
  Tag / fusion protein: FLAG (N terminal on insert)
  Cloning method: Restriction Enzyme; 5′ cloning site BamHI (destroyed during cloning); 3′ cloning site SalI (destroyed during cloning)
  Sequencing primers: 5′ pBABE 5' 5'-CTTTATCCAGCCCTCAC-3'
Terms and licenses: Academic/Nonprofit Terms; Industry Terms: Not Available to Industry
Depositor comments: Weinberg Lab recommends using pUMVC (Addgene #8449) and VSV-G (#8454) for packaging.
How to cite: pBABE.puro/TO/Flag/HuR.S221D was a gift from Sandra Martha Gomes Dias (Addgene plasmid # 110347 ; http://n2t.net/addgene:110347 ; RRID:Addgene_110347)
